>Addgene plasmid #185202 | pST_A0A1I1U3P5_DrHD_b03_dom3 (pBS0665) | addgene full sequence | sequence record 366792 | Addgene NGS Result
GATCGGGAGATCTCCCGATCCCCTATGGTGCACTCTCAGTACAATCTGCTCTGATGCCGCATAGTTAAGC
CAGTATCTGCTCCCTGCTTGTGTGTTGGAGGTCGCTGAGTAGTGCGCGAGCAAAATTTAAGCTACAACAA
GGCAAGGCTTGACCGACAATTGCATGAAGAATCTGCTTAGGGTTAGGCGTTTTGCGCTGCTTCGCGATGT
ACGGGCCAGATATACGCGTTGACATTGATTATTGACTAGTTATTAATAGTAATCAATTACGGGGTCATTA
GTTCATAGCCCATATATGGAGTTCCGCGTTACATAACTTACGGTAAATGGCCCGCCTGGCTGACCGCCCA
ACGACCCCCGCCCATTGACGTCAATAATGACGTATGTTCCCATAGTAACGCCAATAGGGACTTTCCATTG
ACGTCAATGGGTGGAGTATTTACGGTAAACTGCCCACTTGGCAGTACATCAAGTGTATCATATGCCAAGT
ACGCCCCCTATTGACGTCAATGACGGTAAATGGCCCGCCTGGCATTATGCCCAGTACATGACCTTATGGG
ACTTTCCTACTTGGCAGTACATCTACGTATTAGTCATCGCTATTACCATGGTGATGCGGTTTTGGCAGTA
CATCAATGGGCGTGGATAGCGGTTTGACTCACGGGGATTTCCAAGTCTCCACCCCATTGACGTCAATGGG
AGTTTGTTTTGGCACCAAAATCAACGGGACTTTCCAAAATGTCGTAACAACTCCGCCCCATTGACGCAAA
TGGGCGGTAGGCGTGTACGGTGGGAGGTCTATATAAGCAGAGCTCTCTGGCTAACTAGAGAACCCACTGC
TTACTGGCTTATCGAAATTAATACGACTCACTATAGGGAGACCCAAGCTGGCTAGCCACCATGGCTGCCG
AGCACATCGGCAGAACAGTGGGAGGAGTGGCTGCTGATGCTCAGGACGAGGTGAGTGAGGCTGCTAGAAG
TGCTACAGGATGATGAATTGCCAATTGAAATTTGACGGCCTATGTCACTGAAACTATCCAAACACCCCAT
GTCGATACTGAACGTATCGACGCATACCTCCTTCCTTGAAAACGCACAATCATACAACTGGGCACATAAT
GCGTACGCCCATCTAGTACACCCATCTCTGTAGGTCCAGTTCAAGAGCTGGAAGAGCACCCTCCACTTAG
ACGTGCCGTAAGATAGAGGTTAGTGAGAATAGCCATCCAATATGAGCGTTGATAGCTAGACGAGGATAAG
GCAGTGATAGAAGGGGCACCAAGCTTCATTCGCACCCGCTGATCAGCCTCGACTGTGCCTTCTAGTTGCC
AGCCATCTGTTGTTTGCCCCTCCCCCGTGCCTTCCTTGACCCTGGAAGGTGCCACTCCCACTGTCCTTTC
CTAATAAAATGAGGAAATTGCATCGCATTGTCTGAGTAGGTGTCATTCTATTCTGGGGGGTGGGGTGGGG
CAGGACAGCAAGGGGGAGGATTGGGAAGACAATAGCAGGCATGCTGGGGATGCGGTGGGCTCTATGGCTT
CTGAGGCGGAAAGAACCAGCTGGGGCTCTAGGGGGTATCCCC
[124 nt withheld, positions 1583-1706]
C
[91 nt withheld, positions 1708-1798]
A
[49 nt withheld, positions 1800-1848]
CCTTTGACGTTGGAGTCCACGTTCTTT
[37 nt withheld, positions 1876-1912]
ACCCTATCTCGGTCTATTCTTTTGATTTATAAGGGATTTTGCCGATTTCGGCCTATTGGTTAAAAAATGA
GCTGATTTAACAAAAATTTAACGCGAATTAATTCTGTGGAATGTGTGTCAGTTAGGGTGTGGAAAGTCCC
CAGGCTCCCCAGCAGGCAGAAGTATGCAAAGCATGCATCTCAATTAGTCAGCAACCAGGTGTGGAAAGTC
CCCAGGCTCCCCAGCAGGCAGAAGTATGCAAAGCATGCATCTCAATTAGTCAGCAACCATAGTCCCGCCC
CTAACTCCGCCCATCCCGCCCCTAACTCCGCCCAGTTCCGCCCATTCTCCGCCCCATGGCTGACTAATTT
TTTTTATTTATGCAGAGGCCGAGGCCGCCTCTGCCTCTGAGCTATTCCAGAAGTAGTGAGGAGGCTTTTT
TGGAGGCCTAGGCTTTTGCAAAAAGCTCCCGGGAGCTTGTATATCCATTTTCGGATCTGATCAGCACGTG
TTGACAATTAATCATCGGCATAGTATATCGGCATAGTATAATACGACAAGGTGAGGAACTAAACCATGGC
CAAGTTGACCAGTGCCGTTCCGGTGCTCACCGCGCGCGACGTCGCCGGAGCGGTCGAGTTCTGGACCGAC
CGGCTCGGGTTCTCCCGGGACTTCGTGGAGGACGACTTCGCCGGTGTGGTCCGGGACGACGTGACCCTGT
TCATCAGCGCGGTCCAGGACCAGGTGGTGCCGGACAACACCCTGGCCTGGGTGTGGGTGCGCGGCCTGGA
CGAGCTGTACGCCGAGTGGTCGGAGGTCGTGTCCACGAACTTCCGGGACGCCTCCGGGCCGGCCATGACC
GAGATCGGCGAGCAGCCGTGGGGGCGGGAGTTCGCCCTGCGCGACCCGGCCGGCAACTGCGTGCACTTCG
TGGCCGAGGAGCAGGACTGACACGTGCTACGAGATTTCGATTCCACCGCCGCCTTCTATGAAAGGTTGGG
CTTCGGAATCGTTTTCCGGGACGCCGGCTGGATGATCCTCCAGCGCGGGGATCTCATGCTGGAGTTCTTC
GCCCACCCCAACTTGTTTATTGCAGCTTATAATGGTTACAAATAAAGCAATAGCATCACAAATTTCACAA
ATAAAGCATTTTTTTCACTGCATTCTAGTTGTGGTTTGTCCAAACTCATCAATGTATCTTATCATGTCTG
TATACCGTCGACCTCTAGCTAGAGCTTGGCGTAATCATGGTCATAGCTGTTTCCTGTGTGAAATTGTTAT
CCGCTCACAATTCCACACAACATACGAGCCGGAAGCATAAAGTGTAAAGCCTGGGGTGCCTAATGAGTGA
GCTAACTTACATTAATTGCGTTGCGCTCACTGCCCGCTTTCCAGTCGGGAAACCTGTCGTGCCAGCTGCA
TTAATGAATCGGCCAACGCGCGGGGAGAGGCGGTTTGCGTATTGGGCGCTCTTCCGCTTCCTCGCTCACT
GACTCGCTGCGCTCGGTCGTTCGGCTGCGGCGAGCGGTATCAGCTCACTCAAAGGCGGTAATACGGTTAT
CCACAGAATCAGGGGATAACGCAGGAAAGAACATGTGAGCAAAAGGCCAGCAAAAGGCCAGGAACCGTAA
AAAGGCCGCGTTGCTGGCGTTTTTCCATAGGCTCCGCCCCCCTGACGAGCATCACAAAAATCGACGCTCA
AGTCAGAGGTGGCGAAACCCGACAGGACTATAAAGATACCAGGCGTTTCCCCCTGGAAGCTCCCTCGTGC
GCTCTCCTGTTCCGACCCTGCCGCTTACCGGATACCTGTCCGCCTTTCTCCCTTCGGGAAGCGTGGCGCT
TTCTCATAGCTCACGCTGTAGGTATCTCAGTTCGGTGTAGGTCGTTCGCTCCAAGCTGGGCTGTGTGCAC
GAACCCCCCGTTCAGCCCGACCGCTGCGCCTTATCCGGTAACTATCGTCTTGAGTCCAACCCGGTAAGAC
ACGACTTATCGCCACTGGCAGCAGCCACTGGTAACAGGATTAGCAGAGCGAGGTATGTAGGCGGTGCTAC
AGAGTTCTTGAAGTGGTGGCCTAACTACGGCTACACTAGAAGAACAGTATTTGGTATCTGCGCTCTGCTG
AAGCCAGTTACCTTCGGAAAAAGAGTTGGTAGCTCTTGATCCGGCAAACAAACCACCGCTGGTAGCGGTG
GTTTTTTTGTTTGCAAGCAGCAGATTACGCGCAGAAAAAAAGGATCTCAAGAAGATCCTTTGATCTTTTC
TACGGGGTCTGACGCTCAGTGGAACGAAAACTCACGTTAAGGGATTTTGGTCATGAGATTATCAAAAAGG
ATCTTCACCTAGATCCTTTTAAATTAAAAATGAAGTTTTAAATCAATCTAAAGTATATATGAGTAAACTT
GGTCTGACAGTTACCAATGCTTAATCAGTGAGGCACCTATCTCAGCGATCTGTCTATTTCGTTCATCCAT
AGTTGCCTGACTCCCCGTCGTGTAGATAACTACGATACGGGAGGGCTTACCATCTGGCCCCAGTGCTGCA
ATGATACCGCGAGACCCACGCTCACCGGCTCCAGATTTATCAGCAATAAACCAGCCAGCCGGAAGGGCCG
AGCGCAGAAGTGGTCCTGCAACTTTATCCGCCTCCATCCAGTCTATTAATTGTTGCCGGGAAGCTAGAGT
AAGTAGTTCGCCAGTTAATAGTTTGCGCAACGTTGTTGCCATTGCTACAGGCATCGTGGTGTCACGCTCG
TCGTTTGGTATGGCTTCATTCAGCTCCGGTTCCCAACGATCAAGGCGAGTTACATGATCCCCCATGTTGT
GCAAAAAAGCGGTTAGCTCCTTCGGTCCTCCGATCGTTGTCAGAAGTAAGTTGGCCGCAGTGTTATCACT
CATGGTTATGGCAGCACTGCATAATTCTCTTACTGTCATGCCATCCGTAAGATGCTTTTCTGTGACTGGT
GAGTACTCAACCAAGTCATTCTGAGAATAGTGTATGCGGCGACCGAGTTGCTCTTGCCCGGCGTCAATAC
GGGATAATACCGCGCCACATAGCAGAACTTTAAAAGTGCTCATCATTGGAAAACGTTCTTCGGGGCGAAA
ACTCTCAAGGATCTTACCGCTGTTGAGATCCAGTTCGATGTAACCCACTCGTGCACCCAACTGATCTTCA
GCATCTTTTACTTTCACCAGCGTTTCTGGGTGAGCAAAAACAGGAAGGCAAAATGCCGCAAAAAAGGGAA
TAAGGGCGACACGGAAATGTTGAATACTCATACTCTTCCTTTTTCAATATTATTGAAGCATTTATCAGGG
TTATTGTCTCATGAGCGGATACATATTTGAATGTATTTAGAAAAATAAACAAATAGGGGTTCCGCGCACA
TTTCCCCGAAAAGTGCCACCTGACGTCGACG
Features (pLannotate 1.2.2; 20 found; start..end, strand, type, name):
     24..76      -  misc_feature   bom (fragment): basis of mobility region from pBR322
    231..610     +  enhancer       CMV enhancer: human cytomegalovirus immediate early enhancer
    611..814     +  promoter       CMV promoter: human cytomegalovirus (CMV) immediate early promoter
    810..843     +  LTR            5' LTR (truncated) (fragment): truncated 5' long terminal repeat (LTR) from HIV-1
    859..877     +  promoter       T7 promoter: promoter for bacteriophage T7 RNA polymerase
   1313..1537    +  polyA_signal   bGH poly(A) signal: bovine growth hormone polyadenylation signal
   1541..1562    +  promoter       SV40 promoter (fragment): SV40 enhancer and early promoter
   1583..2011    +  rep_origin     f1 ori (sequence partly withheld): f1 bacteriophage origin of replication; arrow indicates direction of (+) strand synthesis
   2025..2354    +  promoter       SV40 promoter: SV40 enhancer and early promoter
   2402..2449    +  promoter       EM7 promoter: synthetic bacterial promoter&nbsp
   2468..2842    +  CDS            BleoR: antibiotic-binding protein; Sh ble from Streptoalloteichus hindustanus; confers resistance to bleomycin, phleomycin, and Zeocin™
   2852..2977    +  CDS            ble (fragment): BLE_KLEPN - Experimental evidence at protein level: Swiss-Prot protein existence level 1. Binding protein with a strong affinity to the bleomycin family of antibiotics. Binds to CL990; an antimitotic-antibiotic compound. From Klebsiella pneumoniae.
   2972..3093    +  polyA_signal   SV40 poly(A) signal: SV40 polyadenylation signal
   3166..3182    -  protein_bind   lac operator: The lac repressor binds to the lac operator to inhibit transcription in E. coli. This inhibition can be relieved by adding lactose or isopropyl-β-D-thiogalactopyranoside (IPTG). lac repressor encoded by lacI
   3190..3220    -  promoter       lac promoter: promoter for the E. coli lac operon
   3235..3256    -  protein_bind   CAP binding site: CAP binding activates transcription in the presence of cAMP. E. coli catabolite activator protein
   3269..3361    -  CDS            lacI (fragment): lac repressor; lacI; The lac repressor binds to the lac operator to inhibit transcription in E. coli. This inhibition can be relieved by adding lactose or isopropyl-β-D-thiogalactopyranoside (IPTG).
   3544..4132    -  rep_origin     ori: high-copy-number ColE1/pMB1/pBR322/pUC origin of replication
   4303..5163    -  CDS            AmpR: β-lactamase; bla; confers resistance to ampicillin, carbenicillin, and related antibiotics
   5164..5268    -  promoter       AmpR promoter: bla
