[The description below was written by a language model from this plasmid's Addgene catalogue record and pLannotate feature annotations shown in this document.]
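Description:
pST_A0A1I1U3P5_DrHD_b03_dom3 (pBS0665) is a 5.3 kb mammalian expression plasmid carrying a 393 bp insert from Deinococcus radiodurans, placed by Gibson cloning into a backbone recorded as YK 02. The insert name suggests a single domain of a larger protein, but the record does not describe it further. It is propagated in E. coli through a high-copy ColE1/pUC-type origin and selected with ampicillin via the bla gene and its native promoter. An f1 origin is also present, which permits single-stranded DNA production.

The annotation tool did not label the insert itself, but an unannotated interval lies between the upstream regulatory elements and the bovine growth hormone polyadenylation signal, which is where the coding sequence presumably sits. Transcription in mammalian cells is driven by the human cytomegalovirus immediate early enhancer and promoter. A T7 promoter just downstream could support in vitro transcription or serve as a sequencing primer site. No epitope tags, signal peptides or reporters are annotated, and the record does not state whether any are fused to the protein. A second cassette places the Sh ble gene under tandem SV40 early and EM7 promoters with an SV40 poly(A) signal, so Zeocin-family selection is possible in both mammalian cells and bacteria. Short hits to an HIV-1 LTR, a Klebsiella ble gene, lacI and the bom region are fragments and probably backbone remnants or annotation artefacts.

The plasmid was made to express this extremotolerant-organism protein in human cells for an apoptosis assay, in which the depositor reports it as one of the top-performing, protective candidates. The commercial vector pSecTag2 B served as the negative control.
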