Addgene plasmid #185202: pST_A0A1I1U3P5_DrHD_b03_dom3 (pBS0665)
Purpose: For the mammalian expression of the Deinococcus radiodurans protein A0A1I1U3P5_DrHD_b03_dom3. This is one of the top performing targets in our apoptosis assay (it protected from apoptosis).
Depositing lab: Pamela Silver. Depositing organization: Harvard Medical School. Publication: Natural and Designed Proteins Inspired by Extremotolerant Organisms Can Form Condensates and Attenuate Apoptosis in Human Cells. Veling MT, Nguyen DT, Thadani NN, Oster ME, Rollins NJ, Brock KP, Bethel NP, Lim S, Baker D, Way JC, Marks DS, Chang RL, Silver PA. ACS Synth Biol. 2022 Mar 18;11(3):1292-1302. doi: 10.1021/acssynbio.1c00572. Epub 2022 Feb 18. PubMed 35176859.
Backbone
  Vector backbone: YK 02
  Vector type: Mammalian Expression
Growth in bacteria
  Bacterial resistance: Ampicillin, 100 μg/mL
  Growth temperature: 37°C
  Growth strain: DH5alpha
  Copy number: High Copy
Gene/Insert
  Gene/Insert name: A0A1I1U3P5_DrHD_b03_dom3
  Species: D. radiodurans
  Insert size (bp): 393
  Cloning method: Gibson Cloning
Terms and licenses: Academic/Nonprofit Terms; Industry Terms: Not Available to Industry
Depositor comments: This is one of the top performing targets in our apoptosis assay (it protected from apoptosis). See supplemental table 2 in our paper to see its performance in our assay. The negative control for this assay is pSecTag2 B which can be obtained from Thermo here https://www.thermofisher.com/order/catalog/product/V90020
How to cite: pST_A0A1I1U3P5_DrHD_b03_dom3 (pBS0665) was a gift from Pamela Silver (Addgene plasmid # 185202 ; http://n2t.net/addgene:185202 ; RRID:Addgene_185202)
